Addgene plasmid #130741: pMSCVbsd-PPARD-K283A
Purpose: Vector encoding PPARD cDNA for retroviral transduction
Depositing lab: Till Adhikary. Depositing organization: Philipps-Universitaet Marburg. Publication: PPARbeta/delta recruits NCOR and regulates transcription reinitiation of ANGPTL4. Legrand N, Bretscher CL, Zielke S, Wilke B, Daude M, Fritz B, Diederich WE, Adhikary T. Nucleic Acids Res. 2019 Oct 10;47(18):9573-9591. doi: 10.1093/nar/gkz685. PubMed 31428774.
Backbone
  Vector backbone: pMSCVbsd
  Vector type: Retroviral
  Selectable markers: Blasticidin
Growth in bacteria
  Bacterial resistance: Ampicillin, 100 μg/mL
  Growth temperature: 37°C
  Growth strain: NEB Stable
  Copy number: High Copy
Gene/Insert
  Gene/Insert name: PPARD K283A
  Species: H. sapiens (human)
  Mutation: K283A
  Entrez Gene: PPARD (a.k.a. FAAR, NR1C2, NUC1, NUCI, NUCII, PPARB)
  Cloning method: Restriction Enzyme; 5′ cloning site BglII (destroyed during cloning); 3′ cloning site XhoI (not destroyed)
  Sequencing primers: 5′ pMSCVseqfw (CCCTTGAACCTCCTCGTTCGACC); 3′ pMSCVseqrv (GAGACGTGCTACTTCCATTTGTC)
Terms and licenses: Academic/Nonprofit Terms; Industry Terms: Not Available to Industry
Depositor comments: Generated by PCR mutagenesis. Please visit https://www.biorxiv.org/content/10.1101/525576v2 for BioRxiv preprint.
How to cite: pMSCVbsd-PPARD-K283A was a gift from Till Adhikary (Addgene plasmid # 130741 ; http://n2t.net/addgene:130741 ; RRID:Addgene_130741)
