[The description below was written by a language model from this plasmid's Addgene catalogue record and pLannotate feature annotations shown in this document.]
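Description:
pMSCVbsd-PPARD-K283A is a 7.3 kb gammaretroviral expression vector built on the pMSCVbsd backbone, a murine stem cell virus-type plasmid carrying a blasticidin marker. It is designed to deliver a mutant human PPARD cDNA into mammalian cells by retroviral transduction. In bacteria it replicates from a high-copy ColE1/pUC-type origin and is selected with ampicillin through the β-lactamase gene. The remaining bacterial annotations (fragments of lacI, lacZα, rop, bom and a tetracycline resistance gene, plus a lac promoter/operator) appear to be non-functional remnants of earlier cloning vectors.

The viral cassette begins with the murine embryonic stem cell virus 5′ LTR, followed by the Ψ packaging signal and a truncated gag segment lacking its start codon, which together allow the transcript to be packaged into virions when the viral proteins are supplied in trans by packaging cells. The PPARD coding sequence lies directly downstream and has no dedicated internal promoter annotated, so it is presumably transcribed from the 5′ LTR. PPARD (also called PPARβ/δ or NR1C2) is a ligand-activated nuclear receptor transcription factor. This version carries the K283A substitution, introduced by PCR mutagenesis, and was cloned between a destroyed BglII site and a retained XhoI site. The record does not state the functional consequence of the mutation. No epitope tag is annotated. Downstream, a mouse PGK promoter drives blasticidin S deaminase for selection of transduced cells, and a 3′ LTR closes the provirus. The annotation software labels this LTR as fragments of a ΔU3 self-inactivating type, a partial match that should be treated with caution.

The construct is used to stably express the PPARD point mutant, and it comes from work on PPARβ/δ recruitment of NCOR and its transcriptional regulation of ANGPTL4.
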