Features (pLannotate 1.2.2; 21 found; start..end, strand, type, name):
      1..517     +  LTR            5' LTR: 5' long terminal repeat from murine embryonic stem cell virus
    581..922     +  misc_feature   MESV Ψ: packaging signal of murine embryonic stem cell virus
    989..1405    +  CDS            gag (truncated): truncated Moloney murine leukemia virus (MMLV) gag gene lacking the start codon
   1482..2804    +  CDS            PPARD: PPARD_HUMAN - Also known as NR1C2, PPARB. Experimental evidence at protein level: Swiss-Prot protein existence level 1. Ligand-activated transcription factor. Receptor that binds peroxisome proliferators such as hypolipidemic drugs and fatty acids. Has a preference for poly-unsaturated fatty acids, such as gamma- linoleic acid and eicosapentanoic acid. Once activated by a ligand, the receptor binds to promoter elements of target genes. Regulates the peroxisomal beta-oxidation pathway of fatty acids. Functions as transcription activator for the acyl-CoA oxidase gene. Decreases expression of NPC
   2955..3301    +  promoter       PGK promoter (fragment): mouse phosphoglycerate kinase 1 promoter
   3294..3419    +  promoter       PGK promoter (fragment): mouse phosphoglycerate kinase 1 promoter
   3440..3838    +  CDS            BSD: blasticidin S deaminase; Aspergillus terreus BSD; confers resistance to blasticidin
   3883..3917    +  LTR            3' LTR (ΔU3) (fragment): self-inactivating 3' long terminal repeat (LTR) from Moloney murine leukemia virus
   3914..4208    +  LTR            3' LTR (ΔU3) (fragment): self-inactivating 3' long terminal repeat (LTR) from Moloney murine leukemia virus
   4370..4386    -  protein_bind   lac operator: The lac repressor binds to the lac operator to inhibit transcription in E. coli. This inhibition can be relieved by adding lactose or isopropyl-β-D-thiogalactopyranoside (IPTG). lac repressor encoded by lacI
   4394..4424    -  promoter       lac promoter: promoter for the E. coli lac operon
   4439..4460    -  protein_bind   CAP binding site: CAP binding activates transcription in the presence of cAMP. E. coli catabolite activator protein
   4473..4565    -  CDS            lacI (fragment): lac repressor; lacI; The lac repressor binds to the lac operator to inhibit transcription in E. coli. This inhibition can be relieved by adding lactose or isopropyl-β-D-thiogalactopyranoside (IPTG).
   4748..5336    -  rep_origin     ori: high-copy-number ColE1/pMB1/pBR322/pUC origin of replication
   5507..6367    -  CDS            AmpR: β-lactamase; bla; confers resistance to ampicillin, carbenicillin, and related antibiotics
   6368..6472    -  promoter       AmpR promoter: bla
   6567..6602    +  CDS            rop (fragment): Rop protein, which maintains plasmids at low copy number; rop
   6704..6803    +  misc_feature   bom (fragment): basis of mobility region from pBR322
   6809..6958    -  CDS            lacZα (fragment): LacZα fragment of β-galactosidase; lacZ fragment
   6958..7159    -  CDS            TcR (fragment): tetracycline efflux protein; tet; confers resistance to tetracycline
   7160..7258    +  CDS            env (fragment): murine leukemia virus gPr80 envelope polyprotein precursor; env; proteolytically cleaved into gp70SU and p15TM subunits
>Addgene plasmid #130741 | pMSCVbsd-PPARD-K283A | addgene full sequence | sequence record 255486 | Addgene NGS Result
AATGAAAGACCCCACCTGTAGGTTTGGCAAGCTAGCTTAAGTAACGCCATTTTGCAAGGCATGGAAAATA
CATAACTGAGAATAGAGAAGTTCAGATCAAGGTTAGGAACAGAGAGACAGCAGAATATGGGCCAAACAGG
ATATCTGTGGTAAGCAGTTCCTGCCCCGGCTCAGGGCCAAGAACAGATGGTCCCCAGATGCGGTCCCGCC
CTCAGCAGTTTCTAGAGAACCATCAGATGTTTCCAGGGTGCCCCAAGGACCTGAAATGACCCTGTGCCTT
ATTTGAACTAACCAATCAGTTCGCTTCTCGCTTCTGTTCGCGCGCTTCTGCTCCCCGAGCTCAATAAAAG
AGCCCACAACCCCTCACTCGGCGCGCCAGTCCTCCGATAGACTGCGTCGCCCGGGTACCCGTATTCCCAA
TAAAGCCTCTTGCTGTTTGCATCCGAATCGTGGACTCGCTGATCCTTGGGAGGGTCTCCTCAGATTGATT
GACTGCCCACCTCGGGGGTCTTTCATTTGGAGGTTCCACCGAGATTTGGAGACCCCTGCCCAGGGACCAC
CGACCCCCCCGCCGGGAGGTAAGCTGGCCAGCGGTCGTTTCGTGTCTGTCTCTGTCTTTGTGCGTGTTTG
TGCCGGCATCTAATGTTTGCGCCTGCGTCTGTACTAGTTAGCTAACTAGCTCTGTATCTGGCGGACCCGT
GGTGGAACTGACGAGTTCTGAACACCCGGCCGCAACCCTGGGAGACGTCCCAGGGACTTTGGGGGCCGTT
TTTGTGGCCCGACCTGAGGAAGGGAGTCGATGTGGAATCCGACCCCGTCAGGATATGTGGTTCTGGTAGG
AGACGAGAACCTAAAACAGTTCCCGCCTCCGTCTGAATTTTTGCTTTCGGTTTGGAACCGAAGCCGCGCG
TCTTGTCTGCTGCAGCGCTGCAGCATCGTTCTGTGTTGTCTCTGTCTGACTGTGTTTCTGTATTTGTCTG
AAAATTAGGGCCAGACTGTTACCACTCCCTTAAGTTTGACCTTAGGTCACTGGAAAGATGTCGAGCGGAT
CGCTCACAACCAGTCGGTAGATGTCAAGAAGAGACGTTGGGTTACCTTCTGCTCTGCAGAATGGCCAACC
TTTAACGTCGGATGGCCGCGAGACGGCACCTTTAACCGAGACCTCATCACCCAGGTTAAGATCAAGGTCT
TTTCACCTGGCCCGCATGGACACCCAGACCAGGTCCCCTACATCGTGACCTGGGAAGCCTTGGCTTTTGA
CCCCCCTCCCTGGGTCAAGCCCTTTGTACACCCTAAGCCTCCGCCTCCTCTTCCTCCATCCGCCCCGTCT
CTCCCCCTTGAACCTCCTCGTTCGACCCCGCCTCGATCCTCCCTTTATCCAGCCCTCACTCCTTCTCTAG
GCGCCGGAATTAGATCCACTAGTAACGGCCGCCAGTGTGCTGGAATTCGCCCTTAGGTGTGGCGCCGAGG
GGAGATCAGCCATGGAGCAGCCACAGGAGGAAGCCCCTGAGGTCCGGGAAGAGGAGGAGAAAGAGGAAGT
GGCAGAGGCAGAAGGAGCCCCAGAGCTCAATGGGGGACCACAGCATGCACTTCCTTCCAGCAGCTACACA
GACCTCTCCCGGAGCTCCTCGCCACCCTCACTGCTGGACCAACTGCAGATGGGCTGTGACGGGGCCTCAT
GCGGCAGCCTCAACATGGAGTGCCGGGTGTGCGGGGACAAGGCATCGGGCTTCCACTACGGTGTTCATGC
ATGTGAGGGGTGCAAGGGCTTCTTCCGTCGTACGATCCGCATGAAGCTGGAGTACGAGAAGTGTGAGCGC
AGCTGCAAGATTCAGAAGAAGAACCGCAACAAGTGCCAGTACTGCCGCTTCCAGAAGTGCCTGGCACTGG
GCATGTCACACAACGCTATCCGTTTTGGTCGGATGCCGGAGGCTGAGAAGAGGAAGCTGGTGGCAGGGCT
GACTGCAAACGAGGGGAGCCAGTACAACCCACAGGTGGCCGACCTGAAGGCCTTCTCCAAGCACATCTAC
AATGCCTACCTGAAAAACTTCAACATGACCAAAAAGAAGGCCCGCAGCATCCTCACCGGCAAAGCCAGCC
ACACGGCGCCCTTTGTGATCCACGACATCGAGACATTGTGGCAGGCAGAGAAGGGGCTGGTGTGGAAGCA
GTTGGTGAATGGCCTGCCTCCCTACAAGGAGATCAGCGTGCACGTCTTCTACCGCTGCCAGTGCACCACA
GTGGAGACCGTGCGGGAGCTCACTGAGTTCGCCAAGAGCATCCCCAGCTTCAGCAGCCTCTTCCTCAACG
ACCAGGTTACCCTTCTCGCGTATGGCGTGCACGAGGCCATCTTCGCCATGCTGGCCTCTATCGTCAACAA
GGACGGGCTGCTGGTAGCCAACGGCAGTGGCTTTGTCACCCGTGAGTTCCTGCGCAGCCTCCGCAAACCC
TTCAGTGATATCATTGAGCCTAAGTTTGAATTTGCTGTCAAGTTCAACGCCCTGGAACTTGATGACAGTG
ACCTGGCCCTATTCATTGCGGCCATCATTCTGTGTGGAGACCGGCCAGGCCTCATGAACGTTCCACGGGT
GGAGGCTATCCAGGACACCATCCTGCGTGCCCTCGAATTCCACCTGCAGGCCAACCACCCTGATGCCCAG
TACCTCTTCCCCAAGCTGCTGCAGAAGATGGCTGACCTGCGGCAACTGGTCACCGAGCACGCCCAGATGA
TGCAGCGGATCAAGAAGACCGAAACCGAGACCTCGCTGCACCCTCTGCTCCAGGAGATCTACAAGGACAT
GTACTAACGGCGGCACCCAGGCCTCCCTGCAGACTCCAATGGGGCCAGCACTGGAGGGGCCCACCCACAT
GACTTTTCCATTGACCAGCTCTCAAGGGCGAATTCTGCAGATATCCATCACACTGGCGGCCGCTCGAGGT
TAACGAATTCTACCGGGTAGGGGAGGCGCTTTTCCCAAGGCAGTCTGGAGCATGCGCTTTAGCAGCCCCG
CTGGGCACTTGGCGCTACACAAGTGGCCTCTGGCCTCGCACACATTCCACATCCACCGGTAGGCGCCAAC
CGGCTCCGTTCTTTGGTGGCCCCTTCGCGCCACCTTCTACTCCTCCCCTAGTCAGGAAGTTCCCCCCCGC
CCCGCAGCTCGCGTCGTGCAGGACGTGACAAATGGAAGTAGCACGTCTCACTAGTCTCGTGCAGATGGAC
AGCACCGCTGAGCAATGGAAGCGGGTAGGCCTTTGGGGCAGCGGCCAATAGCAGCTTTGCTCCTTCGCTT
TCTGGGCTCAGGGGCGGGCTCAGGGGCGGGGCGGGCGCCCGAAGGTCCTCCGGAGGCCCGGCATTCTGCA
CGCTTCAAAAGCGCACGTCTGCCGCGCTGTTCTCCTCTTCCTCATCTCCGGGCCTTTCGACCTGCAGCCC
AAGCTTACCATGGCCAAGCCTTTGTCTCAAGAAGAATCCACCCTCATTGAAAGAGCAACGGCTACAATCA
ACAGCATCCCCATCTCTGAAGACTACAGCGTCGCCAGCGCAGCTCTCTCTAGCGACGGCCGCATCTTCAC
TGGTGTCAATGTATATCATTTTACTGGGGGACCTTGTGCAGAACTCGTGGTGCTGGGCACTGCTGCTGCT
GCGGCAGCTGGCAACCTGACTTGTATCGTCGCGATCGGAAATGAGAACAGGGGCATCTTGAGCCCCTGCG
GACGGTGCCGACAGGTGCTTCTCGATCTGCATCCTGGGATCAAAGCCATAGTGAAGGACAGTGATGGACA
GCCGACGGCAGTTGGGATTCGTGAATTGCTGCCCTCTGGTTATGTGTGGGAGGGCTAATCGATAAAATAA
AAGATTTTATTTAGTCTCCAGAAAAAGGGGGGAATGAAAGACCCCACCTGTAGGTTTGGCAAGCTAGAGA
ACCATCAGATGTTTCCAGGGTGCCCCAAGGACCTGAAATGACCCTGTGCCTTATTTGAACTAACCAATCA
GTTCGCTTCTCGCTTCTGTTCGCGCGCTTCTGCTCCCCGAGCTCAATAAAAGAGCCCACAACCCCTCACT
CGGCGCGCCAGTCCTCCGATAGACTGCGTCGCCCGGGTACCCGTGTATCCAATAAACCCTCTTGCAGTTG
CATCCGACTTGTGGTCTCGCTGTTCCTTGGGAGGGTCTCCTCTGAGTGATTGACTACCCGTCAGCGGGGG
TCTTTCATGGGTAACAGTTTCTTGAAGTTGGAGAACAACATTCTGAGGGTAGGAGTCGAATATTAAGTAA
TCCTGACTCAATTAGCCACTGTTTTGAATCCACATACTCCAATACTCCTGAAATAGTTCATTATGGACAG
CGCAGAAAGAGCTGGGGAGAATTGTGAAATTGTTATCCGCTCACAATTCCACACAACATACGAGCCGGAA
GCATAAAGTGTAAAGCCTGGGGTGCCTAATGAGTGAGCTAACTCACATTAATTGCGTTGCGCTCACTGCC
CGCTTTCCAGTCGGGAAACCTGTCGTGCCAGCTGCATTAATGAATCGGCCAACGCGCGGGGAGAGGCGGT
TTGCGTATTGGGCGCTCTTCCGCTTCCTCGCTCACTGACTCGCTGCGCTCGGTCGTTCGGCTGCGGCGAG
CGGTATCAGCTCACTCAAAGGCGGTAATACGGTTATCCACAGAATCAGGGGATAACGCAGGAAAGAACAT
GTGAGCAAAAGGCCAGCAAAAGGCCAGGAACCGTAAAAAGGCCGCGTTGCTGGCGTTTTTCCATAGGCTC
CGCCCCCCTGACGAGCATCACAAAAATCGACGCTCAAGTCAGAGGTGGCGAAACCCGACAGGACTATAAA
GATACCAGGCGTTTCCCCCTGGAAGCTCCCTCGTGCGCTCTCCTGTTCCGACCCTGCCGCTTACCGGATA
CCTGTCCGCCTTTCTCCCTTCGGGAAGCGTGGCGCTTTCTCATAGCTCACGCTGTAGGTATCTCAGTTCG
GTGTAGGTCGTTCGCTCCAAGCTGGGCTGTGTGCACGAACCCCCCGTTCAGCCCGACCGCTGCGCCTTAT
CCGGTAACTATCGTCTTGAGTCCAACCCGGTAAGACACGACTTATCGCCACTGGCAGCAGCCACTGGTAA
CAGGATTAGCAGAGCGAGGTATGTAGGCGGTGCTACAGAGTTCTTGAAGTGGTGGCCTAACTACGGCTAC
ACTAGAAGAACAGTATTTGGTATCTGCGCTCTGCTGAAGCCAGTTACCTTCGGAAAAAGAGTTGGTAGCT
CTTGATCCGGCAAACAAACCACCGCTGGTAGCGGTGGTTTTTTTGTTTGCAAGCAGCAGATTACGCGCAG
AAAAAAAGGATCTCAAGAAGATCCTTTGATCTTTTCTACGGGGTCTGACGCTCAGTGGAACGAAAACTCA
CGTTAAGGGATTTTGGTCATGAGATTATCAAAAAGGATCTTCACCTAGATCCTTTTAAATTAAAAATGAA
GTTTTAAATCAATCTAAAGTATATATGAGTAAACTTGGTCTGACAGTTACCAATGCTTAATCAGTGAGGC
ACCTATCTCAGCGATCTGTCTATTTCGTTCATCCATAGTTGCCTGACTCCCCGTCGTGTAGATAACTACG
ATACGGGAGGGCTTACCATCTGGCCCCAGTGCTGCAATGATACCGCGAGACCCACGCTCACCGGCTCCAG
ATTTATCAGCAATAAACCAGCCAGCCGGAAGGGCCGAGCGCAGAAGTGGTCCTGCAACTTTATCCGCCTC
CATCCAGTCTATTAATTGTTGCCGGGAAGCTAGAGTAAGTAGTTCGCCAGTTAATAGTTTGCGCAACGTT
GTTGCCATTGCTACAGGCATCGTGGTGTCACGCTCGTCGTTTGGTATGGCTTCATTCAGCTCCGGTTCCC
AACGATCAAGGCGAGTTACATGATCCCCCATGTTGTGCAAAAAAGCGGTTAGCTCCTTCGGTCCTCCGAT
CGTTGTCAGAAGTAAGTTGGCCGCAGTGTTATCACTCATGGTTATGGCAGCACTGCATAATTCTCTTACT
GTCATGCCATCCGTAAGATGCTTTTCTGTGACTGGTGAGTACTCAACCAAGTCATTCTGAGAATAGTGTA
TGCGGCGACCGAGTTGCTCTTGCCCGGCGTCAATACGGGATAATACCGCGCCACATAGCAGAACTTTAAA
AGTGCTCATCATTGGAAAACGTTCTTCGGGGCGAAAACTCTCAAGGATCTTACCGCTGTTGAGATCCAGT
TCGATGTAACCCACTCGTGCACCCAACTGATCTTCAGCATCTTTTACTTTCACCAGCGTTTCTGGGTGAG
CAAAAACAGGAAGGCAAAATGCCGCAAAAAAGGGAATAAGGGCGACACGGAAATGTTGAATACTCATACT
CTTCCTTTTTCAATATTATTGAAGCATTTATCAGGGTTATTGTCTCATGAGCGGATACATATTTGAATGT
ATTTAGAAAAATAAACAAATAGGGGTTCCGCGCACATTTCCCCGAAAAGTGCCACCTGACGTCTAAGAAA
CCATTATTATCATGACATTAACCTATAAAAATAGGCGTATCACGAGGCCCTTTCGTCTCGCGCGTTTCGG
TGATGACGGTGAAAACCTCTGACACATGCAGCTCCCGGAGACGGTCACAGCTTGTCTGTAAGCGGATGCC
GGGAGCAGACAAGCCCGTCAGGGCGCGTCAGCGGGTGTTGGCGGGTGTCGGGGCTGGCTTAACTATGCGG
CATCAGAGCAGATTGTACTGAGAGTGCACCATATGCGGTGTGAAATACCGCACAGATGCGTAAGGAGAAA
ATACCGCATCAGGCGCCATTCGCCATTCAGGCTGCGCAACTGTTGGGAAGGGCGATCGGTGCGGGCCTCT
TCGCTATTACGCCAGCTGGCGAAAGGGGGATGTGCTGCAAGGCGATTAAGTTGGGTAACGCCAGGGTTTT
CCCAGTCACGACGTTGTAAAACGACGGCGCAAGGAATGGTGCATGCAAGGAGATGGCGCCCAACAGTCCC
CCGGCCACGGGGCCTGCCACCATACCCACGCCGAAACAAGCGCTCATGAGCCCGAAGTGGCGAGCCCGAT
CTTCCCCATCGGTGATGTCGGCGATATAGGCGCCAGCAACCGCACCTGTGGCGCCGGTGATGCCGGCCAC
GATGCGTCCGGCGTAGAGGCGATTAGTCCAATTTGTTAAAGACAGGATATCAGTGGTCCAGGCTCTAGTT
TTGACTCAACAATATCACCAGCTGAAGCCTATAGAGTACGAGCCATAGATAAAATAAAAGATTTTATTTA
GTCTCCAGAAAAAGGGGGG
