>Addgene plasmid #130741 | pMSCVbsd-PPARD-K283A | depositor partial sequence | sequence record 250252 | PPARD K283A
ATGGAGCAGCCACAGGAGGAAGCCCCTGAGGTCCGGGAAGAGGAGGAGAAAGAGGAAGTGGCAGAGGCAG
AAGGAGCCCCAGAGCTCAATGGGGGACCACAGCATGCACTTCCTTCCAGCAGCTACACAGACCTCTCCCG
GAGCTCCTCGCCACCCTCACTGCTGGACCAACTGCAGATGGGCTGTGACGGGGCCTCATGCGGCAGCCTC
AACATGGAGTGCCGGGTGTGCGGGGACAAGGCATCGGGCTTCCACTACGGTGTTCATGCATGTGAGGGGT
GCAAGGGCTTCTTCCGTCGTACGATCCGCATGAAGCTGGAGTACGAGAAGTGTGAGCGCAGCTGCAAGAT
TCAGAAGAAGAACCGCAACAAGTGCCAGTACTGCCGCTTCCAGAAGTGCCTGGCACTGGGCATGTCACAC
AACGCTATCCGTTTTGGTCGGATGCCGGAGGCTGAGAAGAGGAAGCTGGTGGCAGGGCTGACTGCAAACG
AGGGGAGCCAGTACAACCCACAGGTGGCCGACCTGAAGGCCTTCTCCAAGCACATCTACAATGCCTACCT
GAAAAACTTCAACATGACCAAAAAGAAGGCCCGCAGCATCCTCACCGGCAAAGCCAGCCACACGGCGCCC
TTTGTGATCCACGACATCGAGACATTGTGGCAGGCAGAGAAGGGGCTGGTGTGGAAGCAGTTGGTGAATG
GCCTGCCTCCCTACAAGGAGATCAGCGTGCACGTCTTCTACCGCTGCCAGTGCACCACAGTGGAGACCGT
GCGGGAGCTCACTGAGTTCGCCAAGAGCATCCCCAGCTTCAGCAGCCTCTTCCTCAACGACCAGGTTACC
CTTCTCGCGTATGGCGTGCACGAGGCCATCTTCGCCATGCTGGCCTCTATCGTCAACAAGGACGGGCTGC
TGGTAGCCAACGGCAGTGGCTTTGTCACCCGTGAGTTCCTGCGCAGCCTCCGCAAACCCTTCAGTGATAT
CATTGAGCCTAAGTTTGAATTTGCTGTCAAGTTCAACGCCCTGGAACTTGATGACAGTGACCTGGCCCTA
TTCATTGCGGCCATCATTCTGTGTGGAGACCGGCCAGGCCTCATGAACGTTCCACGGGTGGAGGCTATCC
AGGACACCATCCTGCGTGCCCTCGAATTCCACCTGCAGGCCAACCACCCTGATGCCCAGTACCTCTTCCC
CAAGCTGCTGCAGAAGATGGCTGACCTGCGGCAACTGGTCACCGAGCACGCCCAGATGATGCAGCGGATC
AAGAAGACCGAAACCGAGACCTCGCTGCACCCTCTGCTCCAGGAGATCTACAAGGACATGTACTAA
